>Addgene plasmid #229424 | FLAG-MARK3-GK-CR | addgene full sequence | sequence record 456616 | Addgene NGS Result
TTAATGTAGTCTTATGCAATACTCTTGTAGTCTTGCAACATGGTAACGATGAGTTAGCAACATGCCTTAC
AAGGAGAGAAAAAGCACCGTGCATGCCGATTGGTGGAAGTAAGGTGGTACGATCGTGCCTTATTAGGAAG
GCAACAGACGGGTCTGACATGGATTGGACGAACCACTGAATTGCCGCATTGCAGAGATATTGTATTTAAG
TGCCTAGCTCGATACATAAACGGGTCTCTCTGGTTAGACCAGATCTGAGCCTGGGAGCTCTCTGGCTAAC
TAGGGAACCCACTGCTTAAGCCTCAATAAAGCTTGCCTTGAGTGCTTCAAGTAGTGTGTGCCCGTCTGTT
GTGTGACTCTGGTAACTAGAGATCCCTCAGACCCTTTTAGTCAGTGTGGAAAATCTCTAGCAGTGGCGCC
CGAACAGGGACTTGAAAGCGAAAGGGAAACCAGAGGAGCTCTCTCGACGCAGGACTCGGCTTGCTGAAGC
GCGCACGGCAAGAGGCGAGGGGCGGCGACTGGTGAGTACGCCAAAAATTTTGACTAGCGGAGGCTAGAAG
GAGAGAGATGGGTGCGAGAGCGTCAGTATTAAGCGGGGGAGAATTAGATCGCGATGGGAAAAAATTCGGT
TAAGGCCAGGGGGAAAGAAAAAATATAAATTAAAACATATAGTATGGGCAAGCAGGGAGCTAGAACGATT
CGCAGTTAATCCTGGCCTGTTAGAAACATCAGAAGGCTGTAGACAAATACTGGGACAGCTACAACCATCC
CTTCAGACAGGATCAGAAGAACTTAGATCATTATATAATACAGTAGCAACCCTCTATTGTGTGCATCAAA
GGATAGAGATAAAAGACACCAAGGAAGCTTTAGACAAGATAGAGGAAGAGCAAAACAAAAGTAAGACCAC
CGCACAGCAAGCGGCCGCTGATCTTCAGACCTGGAGGAGGAGATATGAGGGACAATTGGAGAAGTGAATT
ATATAAATATAAAGTAGTAAAAATTGAACCATTAGGAGTAGCACCCACCAAGGCAAAGAGAAGAGTGGTG
CAGAGAGAAAAAAGAGCAGTGGGAATAGGAGCTTTGTTCCTTGGGTTCTTGGGAGCAGCAGGAAGCACTA
TGGGCGCAGCGTCAATGACGCTGACGGTACAGGCCAGACAATTATTGTCTGGTATAGTGCAGCAGCAGAA
CAATTTGCTGAGGGCTATTGAGGCGCAACAGCATCTGTTGCAACTCACAGTCTGGGGCATCAAGCAGCTC
CAGGCAAGAATCCTGGCTGTGGAAAGATACCTAAAGGATCAACAGCTCCTGGGGATTTGGGGTTGCTCTG
GAAAACTCATTTGCACCACTGCTGTGCCTTGGAATGCTAGTTGGAGTAATAAATCTCTGGAACAGATTTG
GAATCACACGACCTGGATGGAGTGGGACAGAGAAATTAACAATTACACAAGCTTAATACACTCCTTAATT
GAAGAATCGCAAAACCAGCAAGAAAAGAATGAACAAGAATTATTGGAATTAGATAAATGGGCAAGTTTGT
GGAATTGGTTTAACATAACAAATTGGCTGTGGTATATAAAATTATTCATAATGATAGTAGGAGGCTTGGT
AGGTTTAAGAATAGTTTTTGCTGTACTTTCTATAGTGAATAGAGTTAGGCAGGGATATTCACCATTATCG
TTTCAGACCCACCTCCCAACCCCGAGGGGACCCAGACCACAATTTTAAAAGAAAAGGGGGGATTGGGGGG
TACAGTGCAGGGGAAAGAATAGTAGACATAATAGCAACAGACATACAAACTAAAGAATTACAAAAACAAA
TTACAAAAATTCAAAATTTTCGGGTTTATTACAGGGACAGCAGAGATCCACTTTGGCGCCGGCTCGAGTG
GCTCCGGTGCCCGTCAGTGGGCAGAGCGCACATCGCCCACAGTCCCCGAGAAGTTGGGGGGAGGGGTCGG
CAATTGAACCGGTGCCTAGAGAAGGTGGCGCGGGGTAAACTGGGAAAGTGATGTCGTGTACTGGCTCCGC
CTTTTTCCCGAGGGTGGGGGAGAACCGTATATAAGTGCAGTAGTCGCCGTGAACGTTCTTTTTCGCAACG
GGTTTGCCGCCAGAACACAGGTGTCGTGACGCGGGATCCGCCACCATGGATTACAAAGACGATGACGATA
AGATGTCCACTAGGACCCCATTGCCAACGGTGAATGAACGAGACACTGAAAACCACACGTCACATGGAGA
TGGGCGTCAAGAAGTTACCTCTCGTACCAGCCGCTCAGGAGCTCGGTGTAGAAACTCTATAGCCTCCTGT
GCAGATGAACAACCTCACATCGGAAACTACAGACTGTTGAAAACAATCGGCAAGGGGAATTTTGCAAAAG
TAAAATTGGCAAGACATATCCTTACAGGCAGAGAGGTTGCAATAAAAATAATTGACAAAACTCAGTTGAA
TCCAACAAGTCTACAAAAGCTCTTCAGAGAAGTAAGAATAATGAAGATTTTAAATCATCCCAATATAGTG
AAGTTATTCGAAGTCATTGAAACTGAAAAAACACTCTACCTAATCGGTGAATATGCAAGTGGAGGTGAAG
TATTTGACTATTTGGTTGCACATGGCAGGATGAAGGAAAAAGAAGCAAGATCTAAATTTAGACAGATTGT
GTCTGCAGTTCAATACTGTCATCAGAAACGGATCGTACATCGAGACCTCAAGGCTGAAAATCTATTGTTA
GATGCCGATATGAACATTAAAATAGCAGATTTCGGTTTTAGCAATGAATTTACTGTTGGCGGTAAACTCG
ACACGTTTTGTGGCAGTCCTCCATACGCAGCACCTGAGCTCTTCCAGGGCAAGAAATATGACGGGCCAGA
AGTGGATGTGTGGAGTCTGGGGGTCATTTTATACACACTAGTCAGTGGCTCACTTCCCTTTGATGGGCAA
AACCTAAAGGAACTGAGAGAGAGAGTATTAAGAGGGAAATACAGAATTCCCTTCTACATGTCTACAGACT
GTGAAAACCTTCTCAAACGTTTCCTGGTGCTAAATCCAATTAAACGCGGCACTCTAGAGCAAATCATGAA
GGACAGGTGGATCAATGCAGGGCATGAAGAAGATGAACTCAAACCATTTGTTGAACCAGAGCTAGACATC
TCAGACCAAAAAAGAATAGATATTATGGTGGGAATGGGATATTCACAAGAAGAAATTCAAGAATCTCTTA
GTAAGATGAAATACGATGAAATCACAGCTACATATTTGTTATTGGGGAGAAAATCTTCAGAGCTGGATGC
TAGTGATTCCAGTTCTAGCAGCAATCTTTCACTTGCTAAGGTTAGGCCGAGCAGTGATCTCAACAACAGT
ACTGGCCAGTCTCCTCACCACAAAGTGCAGAGAAGTGTTTCTTCAAGCCAAAAGCAAAGACGCTACAGTG
ACCATGCTGGACCAGCTATTCCTTCTGTTGTGGCGTATCCGAAAAGGAGTCAGACCAGCACTGCAGATAG
TGACCTCAAAGAAGATGGAATTTCCTCCCGGAAATCAAGTGGCAGTGCTGTTGGAGGAAAGGGAATTGCT
CCAGCCAGTCCCATGCTTGGGAATGCAAGTAATCCTAATAAGGCGGATATTCCTGAACGCAAGAAAAGCT
CCACTGTCCCTAGTAGTAACACAGCATCTGGTGGAATGACACGACGAAATACTTATGTTTGCAGTGAGAG
AACTACAGCTGATAGACACTCAGTGATTCAGAATGGCAAAGAAAACAGCACTATTCCTGATCAGAGAACT
CCAGTTGCTTCAACACACAGTATCAGTAGTGCAGCCACCCCAGATCGAATCCGCTTCCCAAGAGGCACTG
CCAGTCGTAGCACTTTCCACGGCCAGCCCCGGGAACGGCGAACCGCAACATATAATGGCCCTCCTGCCTC
TCCCAGCCTGTCCCATGAAGCCACACCATTGTCCCAGACTCGAAGCCGAGGCTCCACTAATCTCTTTAGT
AAATTAACTTCAAAACTCACAAGGAGTCGCAATGTATCTGCTGAGCAAAAAGATGAAAACAAAGAAGCAA
AGCCTCGATCCCTACGCTTCACCTGGAGCATGAAAACCACTAGTTCAATGGATCCCGGGGACATGATGCG
GGAAATCCGCAAAGTGTTGGACGCCAATAACTGCGACTATGAGCAGAGGGAGCGCTTCTTGCTCTTCTGC
GTCCACGGAGATGGGCACGCGGAGAACCTCGTGCAGTGGGAAATGGAAGTGTGCAAGCTGCCAAGACTGT
CTCTGAACGGGGTCCGGTTTAAGCGGATATCGGGGACATCCATAGCCTTCAAAAATATTGCTTCCAAAAT
TGCCAATGAGCTAAAGCTGTGAGCAATTCCGCCCCTCTCCCTCCCCCCCCCCTAACGTTACTGGCCGAAG
CCGCTTGGAATAAGGCCGGTGTGCGTTTGTCTATATGTTATTTTCCACCATATTGCCGTCTTTTGGCAAT
GTGAGGGCCCGGAAACCTGGCCCTGTCTTCTTGACGAGCATTCCTAGGGGTCTTTCCCCTCTCGCCAAAG
GAATGCAAGGTCTGTTGAATGTCGTGAAGGAAGCAGTTCCTCTGGAAGCTTCTTGAAGACAAACAACGTC
TGTAGCGACCCTTTGCAGGCAGCGGAACCCCCCACCTGGCGACAGGTGCCTCTGCGGCCAAAAGCCACGT
GTATAAGATACACCTGCAAAGGCGGCACAACCCCAGTGCCACGTTGTGAGTTGGATAGTTGTGGAAAGAG
TCAAATGGCTCTCCTCAAGCGTATTCAACAAGGGGCTGAAGGATGCCCAGAAGGTACCCCATTGTATGGG
ATCTGATCTGGGGCCTCGGTGCACATGCTTTACATGTGTTTAGTCGAGGTTAAAAAAACGTCTAGGCCCC
CCGAACCACGGGGACGTGGTTTTCCTTTGAAAAACACGATGATAATATGGCCACAACCATGAAGACCTTC
AACATCTCTCAGCAGGACCTTGAGCTGGTGGAAGTTGCCACTGAGAAAATCACCATGCTCTATGAGGACA
ACAAGCACCATGTTGGTGCTGCCATCAGGACCAAGACAGGAGAAATCATCTCTGCTGTCCACATTGAAGC
CTACATTGGCAGGGTCACTGTGTGTGCAGAGGCCATTGCCATTGGGTCTGCAGTCTCCAATGGGCAGAAG
GACTTTGACACCATTGTGGCTGTGAGGCACCCCTACAGTGATGAGGTGGACAGGTCCATCAGAGTGGTGT
CCCCCTGTGGCATGTGCAGGGAGCTCATCTCAGACTATGCCCCTGATTGCTTTGTTCTGATTGAGATGAA
TGGCAAGCTGGTCAAGACAACCATTGAGGAGCTGATTCCACTGAAATACACCAGAAACTAAACGCGTTAA
GTCGACAATCAACCTCTGGATTACAAAATTTGTGAAAGATTGACTGGTATTCTTAACTATGTTGCTCCTT
TTACGCTATGTGGATACGCTGCTTTAATGCCTTTGTATCATGCTATTGCTTCCCGTATGGCTTTCATTTT
CTCCTCCTTGTATAAATCCTGGTTGCTGTCTCTTTATGAGGAGTTGTGGCCCGTTGTCAGGCAACGTGGC
GTGGTGTGCACTGTGTTTGCTGACGCAACCCCCACTGGTTGGGGCATTGCCACCACCTGTCAGCTCCTTT
CCGGGACTTTCGCTTTCCCCCTCCCTATTGCCACGGCGGAACTCATCGCCGCCTGCCTTGCCCGCTGCTG
GACAGGGGCTCGGCTGTTGGGCACTGACAATTCCGTGGTGTTGTCGGGGAAATCATCGTCCTTTCCTTGG
CTGCTCGCCTGTGTTGCCACCTGGATTCTGCGCGGGACGTCCTTCTGCTACGTCCCTTCGGCCCTCAATC
CAGCGGACCTTCCTTCCCGCGGCCTGCTGCCGGCTCTGCGGCCTCTTCCGCGTCTTCGCCTTCGCCCTCA
GACGAGTCGGATCTCCCTTTGGGCCGCCTCCCCGCGTCGACTTTAAGACCAATGACTTACAAGGCAGCTG
TAGATCTTAGCCACTTTTTAAAAGAAAAGGGGGGACTGGAAGGGCTAATTCACTCCCAACGAAGACAAGA
TCTGCTTTTTGCTTGTACTGGGTCTCTCTGGTTAGACCAGATCTGAGCCTGGGAGCTCTCTGGCTAACTA
GGGAACCCACTGCTTAAGCCTCAATAAAGCTTGCCTTGAGTGCTTCAAGTAGTGTGTGCCCGTCTGTTGT
GTGACTCTGGTAACTAGAGATCCCTCAGACCCTTTTAGTCAGTGTGGAAAATCTCTAGCAGTACGTATAG
TAGTTCATGTCATCTTATTATTCAGTATTTATAACTTGCAAAGAAATGAATATCAGAGAGTGAGAGGAAC
TTGTTTATTGCAGCTTATAATGGTTACAAATAAAGCAATAGCATCACAAATTTCACAAATAAAGCATTTT
TTTCACTGCATTCTAGTTGTGGTTTGTCCAAACTCATCAATGTATCTTATCATGTCTGGCTCTAGCTATC
CCGCCCCTAACTCCGCCCATCCCGCCCCTAACTCCGCCCAGTTCCGCCCATTCTCCGCCCCATGGCTGAC
TAATTTTTTTTATTTATGCAGAGGCCGAGGCCGCCTCGGCCTCTGAGCTATTCCAGAAGTAGTGAGGAGG
CTTTTTTGGAGGCCTAGGGACGTACCCAATTCGCCCTATAGTGAGTCGTATTACGCGCGCTCACTGGCCG
TCGTTTTACAACGTCGTGACTGGGAAAACCCTGGCGTTACCCAACTTAATCGCCTTGCAGCACATCCCCC
TTTCGCCAGCTGGCGTAATAGCGAAGAGGCCCGCACCGATCGCCCTTCCCAACAGTTGCGCAGCCTGAAT
GGCGAATGGG
[124 nt withheld, positions 6871-6994]
C
[91 nt withheld, positions 6996-7086]
A
[49 nt withheld, positions 7088-7136]
CCTTTGACGTTGGAGTCCACGTTCTTT
[37 nt withheld, positions 7164-7200]
ACCCTATCTCGGTCTATTCTTTTGATTTATAAGGGATTTTGCCGATTTCGGCCTATTGGTTAAAAAATGA
GCTGATTTAACAAAAATTTAACGCGAATTTTAACAAAATATTAACGCTTACAATTTAGGTGGCACTTTTC
GGGGAAATGTGCGCGGAACCCCTATTTGTTTATTTTTCTAAATACATTCAAATATGTATCCGCTCATGAG
ACAATAACCCTGATAAATGCTTCAATAATATTGAAAAAGGAAGAGTATGAGTATTCAACATTTCCGTGTC
GCCCTTATTCCCTTTTTTGCGGCATTTTGCCTTCCTGTTTTTGCTCACCCAGAAACGCTGGTGAAAGTAA
AAGATGCTGAAGATCAGTTGGGTGCACGAGTGGGTTACATCGAACTGGATCTCAACAGCGGTAAGATCCT
TGAGAGTTTTCGCCCCGAAGAACGTTTTCCAATGATGAGCACTTTTAAAGTTCTGCTATGTGGCGCGGTA
TTATCCCGTATTGACGCCGGGCAAGAGCAACTCGGTCGCCGCATACACTATTCTCAGAATGACTTGGTTG
AGTACTCACCAGTCACAGAAAAGCATCTTACGGATGGCATGACAGTAAGAGAATTATGCAGTGCTGCCAT
AACCATGAGTGATAACACTGCGGCCAACTTACTTCTGACAACGATCGGAGGACCGAAGGAGCTAACCGCT
TTTTTGCACAACATGGGGGATCATGTAACTCGCCTTGATCGTTGGGAACCGGAGCTGAATGAAGCCATAC
CAAACGACGAGCGTGACACCACGATGCCTGTAGCAATGGCAACAACGTTGCGCAAACTATTAACTGGCGA
ACTACTTACTCTAGCTTCCCGGCAACAATTAATAGACTGGATGGAGGCGGATAAAGTTGCAGGACCACTT
CTGCGCTCGGCCCTTCCGGCTGGCTGGTTTATTGCTGATAAATCTGGAGCCGGTGAGCGTGGGTCTCGCG
GTATCATTGCAGCACTGGGGCCAGATGGTAAGCCCTCCCGTATCGTAGTTATCTACACGACGGGGAGTCA
GGCAACTATGGATGAACGAAATAGACAGATCGCTGAGATAGGTGCCTCACTGATTAAGCATTGGTAACTG
TCAGACCAAGTTTACTCATATATACTTTAGATTGATTTAAAACTTCATTTTTAATTTAAAAGGATCTAGG
TGAAGATCCTTTTTGATAATCTCATGACCAAAATCCCTTAACGTGAGTTTTCGTTCCACTGAGCGTCAGA
CCCCGTAGAAAAGATCAAAGGATCTTCTTGAGATCCTTTTTTTCTGCGCGTAATCTGCTGCTTGCAAACA
AAAAAACCACCGCTACCAGCGGTGGTTTGTTTGCCGGATCAAGAGCTACCAACTCTTTTTCCGAAGGTAA
CTGGCTTCAGCAGAGCGCAGATACCAAATACTGTTCTTCTAGTGTAGCCGTAGTTAGGCCACCACTTCAA
GAACTCTGTAGCACCGCCTACATACCTCGCTCTGCTAATCCTGTTACCAGTGGCTGCTGCCAGTGGCGAT
AAGTCGTGTCTTACCGGGTTGGACTCAAGACGATAGTTACCGGATAAGGCGCAGCGGTCGGGCTGAACGG
GGGGTTCGTGCACACAGCCCAGCTTGGAGCGAACGACCTACACCGAACTGAGATACCTACAGCGTGAGCT
ATGAGAAAGCGCCACGCTTCCCGAAGGGAGAAAGGCGGACAGGTATCCGGTAAGCGGCAGGGTCGGAACA
GGAGAGCGCACGAGGGAGCTTCCAGGGGGAAACGCCTGGTATCTTTATAGTCCTGTCGGGTTTCGCCACC
TCTGACTTGAGCGTCGATTTTTGTGATGCTCGTCAGGGGGGCGGAGCCTATGGAAAAACGCCAGCAACGC
GGCCTTTTTACGGTTCCTGGCCTTTTGCTGGCCTTTTGCTCACATGTTCTTTCCTGCGTTATCCCCTGAT
TCTGTGGATAACCGTATTACCGCCTTTGAGTGAGCTGATACCGCTCGCCGCAGCCGAACGACCGAGCGCA
GCGAGTCAGTGAGCGAGGAAGCGGAAGAGCGCCCAATACGCAAACCGCCTCTCCCCGCGCGTTGGCCGAT
TCATTAATGCAGCTGGCACGACAGGTTTCCCGACTGGAAAGCGGGCAGTGAGCGCAACGCAATTAATGTG
AGTTAGCTCACTCATTAGGCACCCCAGGCTTTACACTTTATGCTTCCGGCTCGTATGTTGTGTGGAATTG
TGAGCGGATAACAATTTCACACAGGAAACAGCTATGACCATGATTACGCCAAGCGCGCAATTAACCCTCA
CTAAAGGGAACAAAAGCTGGAGCTGCAAGC
Features (pLannotate 1.2.2; 27 found; start..end, strand, type, name):
      5..231     +  promoter       RSV promoter: Rous sarcoma virus enhancer/promoter
    232..412     +  LTR            5' LTR (truncated): truncated 5' long terminal repeat (LTR) from HIV-1
    459..584     +  misc_feature   HIV-1 Ψ: packaging signal of human immunodeficiency virus type 1
    568..931     +  CDS            HIV-1 gag (fragment): gag protein from human immunodeficiency virus 1; gag
   1077..1310    +  misc_feature   RRE: The Rev response element (RRE) of HIV-1 allows for Rev-dependent mRNA export from the nucleus to the cytoplasm.
   1687..1713    +  CDS            Rev (fragment): human immunodeficiency virus 1 (HIV-1) Rev protein; rev; enhances nuclear export of unspliced and incompletely spliced viral mRNAs
   1723..1840    +  misc_feature   cPPT/CTS: central polypurine tract and central termination sequence of HIV-1
   1909..2120    +  promoter       EF-1α core promoter: core promoter for human elongation factor EF-1α
   2173..4359    +  CDS            MARK3: MARK3_HUMAN - Also known as CTAK1, EMK2. Experimental evidence at protein level: Swiss-Prot protein existence level 1. Serine/threonine-protein kinase (PubMed:23666762). Involved in the specific phosphorylation of microtubule-associated proteins for MAP2 and MAP4. Phosphorylates the microtubule-associated protein MAPT/TAU (PubMed:23666762). Phosphorylates CDC25C on 'Ser-216'. Regulates localization and activity of some histone deacetylases by mediating phosphorylation of HDAC7, promoting subsequent interaction between HDAC7 and 14-3-3 and export from the nucleus (PubMed:16980613). Negatively r
   4483..4945    +  misc_feature   IRES: internal ribosome entry site (IRES) of the encephalomyocarditis virus (EMCV)
   4959..5378    +  CDS            bsr: BSR_BACCE - Experimental evidence at protein level: Swiss-Prot protein existence level 1. Catalyzes the deamination of the cytosine moiety of the antibiotics blasticidin S, cytomycin and acetylblasticidin S. From Bacillus cereus.
   5397..5985    +  misc_feature   WPRE: woodchuck hepatitis virus posttranscriptional regulatory element
   6036..6055    +  misc_feature   cPPT/CTS (fragment): central polypurine tract and central termination sequence of HIV-1
   6057..6290    +  LTR            3' LTR (ΔU3): self-inactivating 3' long terminal repeat (LTR) from HIV-1
   6368..6489    +  polyA_signal   SV40 poly(A) signal: SV40 polyadenylation signal
   6529..6664    +  rep_origin     SV40 ori: SV40 origin of replication
   6685..6703    -  promoter       T7 promoter: promoter for bacteriophage T7 RNA polymerase
   6711..6866    +  CDS            lacZα (fragment): LacZα fragment of β-galactosidase; lacZ fragment
   6871..7299    +  rep_origin     f1 ori (sequence partly withheld): f1 bacteriophage origin of replication; arrow indicates direction of (+) strand synthesis
   7352..7456    +  promoter       AmpR promoter: bla
   7457..8317    +  CDS            AmpR: β-lactamase; bla; confers resistance to ampicillin, carbenicillin, and related antibiotics
   8488..9076    +  rep_origin     ori: high-copy-number ColE1/pMB1/pBR322/pUC origin of replication
   9259..9351    +  CDS            lacI (fragment): lac repressor; lacI; The lac repressor binds to the lac operator to inhibit transcription in E. coli. This inhibition can be relieved by adding lactose or isopropyl-β-D-thiogalactopyranoside (IPTG).
   9364..9385    +  protein_bind   CAP binding site: CAP binding activates transcription in the presence of cAMP. E. coli catabolite activator protein
   9400..9430    +  promoter       lac promoter: promoter for the E. coli lac operon
   9438..9454    +  protein_bind   lac operator: The lac repressor binds to the lac operator to inhibit transcription in E. coli. This inhibition can be relieved by adding lactose or isopropyl-β-D-thiogalactopyranoside (IPTG). lac repressor encoded by lacI
   9499..9517    +  promoter       T3 promoter: promoter for bacteriophage T3 RNA polymerase
