[The description below was written by a language model from this plasmid's Addgene catalogue record and pLannotate feature annotations shown in this document.]
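Description:
FLAG-MARK3-GK-CR is a lentiviral mammalian expression plasmid of about 9.5 kb, built on the LentiVi backbone to deliver a modified human MARK3 cDNA. It is propagated in E. coli through a high-copy ColE1/pUC-type origin with ampicillin selection (AmpR), and it also carries an f1 origin and remnants of a lac/lacZα cloning region flanked by T7 and T3 promoters. The viral portion follows a third-generation, self-inactivating layout. An RSV promoter drives a truncated HIV-1 5' LTR, followed by the Ψ packaging signal with a gag fragment, the Rev response element and the cPPT/CTS. A ΔU3 3' LTR closes the transfer cassette, with an SV40 poly(A) signal and SV40 origin downstream. Packaging functions are not encoded on the plasmid and must be supplied in trans.

Between the LTRs, the EFS (EF-1α core) promoter drives the MARK3 coding sequence, which encodes a serine/threonine kinase. The catalogue records an N-terminal FLAG tag, although the feature table does not annotate it separately. The recorded insert is 2,214 bp and carries two kinds of change. One is the gatekeeper substitution M132G, a type of mutation generally used to enlarge the ATP-binding pocket of a kinase so that it accepts bulky inhibitor analogues. The other is a set of silent mutations that make the cDNA resistant to CRISPR targeting. An EMCV IRES downstream links expression of the bsr blasticidin deaminase to the same transcript, so blasticidin selects transduced cells. A WPRE follows to enhance transcript expression. The stated purpose is lentiviral delivery or overexpression of the cDNA. The design would suit rescue experiments in cells whose endogenous MARK3 has been disrupted by CRISPR, although the record does not state this use.
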