Addgene plasmid #229424: FLAG-MARK3-GK-CR
Purpose: Lentiviral or overpexression of cDNA
Depositing lab: Christopher Vakoc. Depositing organization: Cold Spring Harbor Laboratory. Publication: MARK2/MARK3 kinases are catalytic co-dependencies of YAP/TAZ in human cancer. Klingbeil O, Skopelitis D, Tonelli C, Yoshimoto T, Alpsoy A, Panepinto MC, Minicozzi F, Merrill JR, Cafiero AM, Aggarwal D, Russo S, Ha T, Demerdash OE, Wee TL, Spector DL, Lyons SK, Tuveson DA, Cifani P, Vakoc CR. Cancer Discov. 2024 Jul 26. doi: 10.1158/2159-8290.CD-23-1529. PubMed 39058094.
Backbone
  Vector backbone: LentiVi
  Vector type: Mammalian Expression, Lentiviral
  Selectable markers: Blasticidin
Growth in bacteria
  Bacterial resistance: Ampicillin, 100 μg/mL
  Growth temperature: 37°C
  Growth strain: NEB Stable
  Copy number: High Copy
Gene/Insert
  Gene/Insert name: MARK3-GK-CR
  Species: H. sapiens (human)
  Insert size (bp): 2214
  Mutation: Gatekeeper mutation M132G; silent mutation CRISPR resistant
  Entrez Gene: MARK3 (a.k.a. CTAK1, KP78, PAR1A, Par-1a, VIPB)
  Promoter: EFS
  Tag / fusion protein: FLAG (N terminal on insert)
  Cloning method: Gibson Cloning
Terms and licenses: Academic/Nonprofit Terms; Industry Terms: Not Available to Industry
How to cite: FLAG-MARK3-GK-CR was a gift from Christopher Vakoc (Addgene plasmid # 229424 ; http://n2t.net/addgene:229424 ; RRID:Addgene_229424)
